>Addgene plasmid #146842 | pAc5.1B-EGFP-DmGW182-V958PQ959P-dsRNAres_L | depositor full sequence | sequence record 289289 | Full Sequence
CTTCAAGGAATTAATTCTATATTCTAAAAACACAAATGATACTTCTAAAAAAAATCATGAATGGCATCAA
CTCTGAATCAAATCTTTGCAGATGCACCTACTTCTCATTTCCACTGTCACATCATTTTTCCAGATCTCGC
TGCCTGTTATGTGGCCCACAAACCAAGACACGTTTTATGGCCATTAAAGCTGGCTGATCGTCGCCAAACA
CCAAATACATATCAATATGTACATTCGAGAAAGAAGCGATCAAAGAAGCGTCTTCGGGCGAGTAGGAGAA
TGCGGAGGAGAAGGAGAACGAGCTGATCTAGTATCTCTCCACAATCCAATGCCAACTGACCAACTGGCCA
TATTCGGAGCAATTTGAAGCCAATTTCCATCGCCTGGCGATCGCTCCATTCTTGGCTATATGTTTTTCAC
CGTTCCCGGGGCCATTTTCAAAGACTCGTCGGTAAGATAAGATTGTGTCACTCGCTGTCTCTCTTCATTT
GTCGAAGAATGCTGAGGAATTTCGCGATGACGTCGGCGAGTATTTTGAAGAATGAGAATAATTTGTATTT
ATACGAAAATCAGTTAGTGGAATTTTCTACAAAAACATGTTATCTATAGATAATTTTGTTGCAAAATATG
TTGACTATGACAAAGATTGTATGTATATACCTTTAATGTATTCTCATTTTCTTATGTATTTATAATGGCA
ATGATGATACTGATGATATTTTAAGATGATGCCAGACCACAGGCTGATTTCTGCGTCTTTTGCCGAACGC
AGTGCATGTGCGGTTGTTGTTTTTTGGAATAGTTTCAATTTTCGGACTGTCCGCTTTGATTTCAGTTTCT
TGGCTTATTCAAAAAGCAAAGTAAAGCCAAAAAAGCGAGATGGCAATACCAAATGCGGCAAAACGGTAGT
GGAAGGAAAGGGGTGCGGGGCAGCGGAAGGAAGGGTGGGGCGGGGCGTGGCGGGGTCTGTGGCTGGGCGC
GACGTCACCGACGTTGGAGCCACTCCTTTGACCATGTGTGCGTGTGTGTATTATTCGTGTCTCGCCACTC
GCCGGTTGTTTTTTTCTTTTTATCTCGCTCTCTCTAGCGCCATCTCGTACGCATGCTCAACGCACCGCAT
GTTGCCGTGTCCTTTATGCGTCATTTTGGCTCGAAATAGGCAATTATTTAAACAAAGATTAGTCAACGAA
AACGCTAAAATAAATAAGTCTACAATATGGTTACTTATTGCCATGTGTGTGCAGCCAACGATAGCAACAA
AAGCAACAACACAGTGGCTTTCCCTCTTTCACTTTTTGTTTGCAAGCGCGTGCGAGCAAGACGGCACGAC
CGGCAAACGCAATTACGCTGACAAAGAGCAGACGAAGTTTTGGCCGAAAAACATCAAGGCGCCTGATACG
AATGCATTTGCAATAACAATTGCGATATTTAATATTGTTTATGAAGCTGTTTGACTTCAAAACACACAAA
AAAAAAAATAAAACAAATTATTTGAAAGAGAATTAGGAATCGGACAGCTTATCGTTACGGGCTAACAGCA
CACCGAGACGAAATAGCTTACCTGACGTCACAGCCTCTGGAAGAACTGCCGCCAAGCAGAGAGAGAGAGA
AAAAGAGGGAGAGCAGCTTAGACCGCATGTGCTTGTGTGTGAGGCGTCTCTCTCTTCGTCTCCTGTTTGC
GCAAACGCATAGACTGCACTGAGAAAATCGATTACCTATTTTTTATGAATGAATATTTGCACTATTACTA
TTCAAAACTATTAAGATAGCAATCACATTCAATAGCCAAATACTATACCACCTGAGCGATGCAACGAAAT
GATCAATTTGAGCAAAAATGCTGCATATTTAGGACGGCATCATTATAGAAATGCTTCTTGCTGTGTACTT
TTCTCTCGTCTGGCAGCTGTTTCGCCGTTATTGTTAAAACCGGCTTAAGTTAGGTGTGTTTTCTACGACT
AGTGATGCCCCTACTAGAAGATGTGTGTTGCACAAATGTCCCTGAATAACCAATTTGAAGTGCAGATAGC
AGTAAACGTAAGCTAATATGAATATTATTTAACTGTAATGTTTTAATATCGCTGGACATTACTAATAAAC
CCACTATAAACACATGTACATATGTATGTTTTGGCATACAATGAGTAGTTGGGGAAAAAATGTGTAAAAG
CACCGTGACCATCACAGCATAAAGATAACCAGCTGAAGTATCGAATATGAGTAACCCCCAAATTGAATCA
CATGCCGCAACTGATAGGACCCATGGAAGTACACTCTTCATGGCGATATACAAGACACACACAAGCACGA
ACACCCAGTTGCGGAGGAAATTCTCCGTAAATGAAAACCCAATCGGCGAACAATTCATACCCATATATGG
TAAAAGTTTTGAACGCGACTTGAGAGCGGAGAGCATTGCGGCTGATAAGGTTTTAGCGCTAAGCGGGCTT
TATAAAACGGGCTGCGGGACCAGTTTTCATATCACTACCGTTTGAGTTCTTGTGCTGTGTGGATACTCCT
CCCGACACAAAGCCGCTCCATCAGCCAGCAGTCGTCTAATCCAGAGACCCCGGATCGGGGTACCAACATG
GTGAGCAAGGGCGAGGAGCTGTTCACCGGGGTGGTGCCCATCCTGGTCGAGCTGGACGGCGACGTAAACG
GCCACAAGTTCAGCGTGTCCGGCGAGGGCGAGGGCGATGCCACCTACGGCAAGCTGACCCTGAAGTTCAT
CTGCACCACCGGCAAGCTGCCCGTGCCCTGGCCCACCCTCGTGACCACCCTGACCTACGGCGTGCAGTGC
TTCAGCCGCTACCCCGACCACATGAAGCAGCACGACTTCTTCAAGTCCGCCATGCCCGAAGGCTACGTCC
AGGAGCGCACCATCTTCTTCAAGGACGACGGCAACTACAAGACCCGCGCCGAGGTGAAGTTCGAGGGCGA
CACCCTGGTGAACCGCATCGAGCTGAAGGGCATCGACTTCAAGGAGGACGGCAACATCCTGGGGCACAAG
CTGGAGTACAACTACAACAGCCACAACGTCTATATCATGGCCGACAAGCAGAAGAACGGCATCAAGGTGA
ACTTCAAGATCCGCCACAACATCGAGGACGGCAGCGTGCAGCTCGCCGACCACTACCAGCAGAACACCCC
CATCGGCGACGGCCCCGTGCTGCTGCCCGACAACCACTACCTGAGCACCCAGTCCGCCCTGAGCAAAGAC
CCCAACGAGAAGCGCGATCACATGGTCCTGCTGGAGTTCGTGACCGCCGCCGGGATCACTCTCGGCATGG
ACGAGCTGTACAAGCCAAGCTTGAATTCTGCAGATATCCAGCACAGTGGCGGCCGCATGCGTGAAGCCCT
TTTTTCCCAAGATGGCTGGGGCTGTCAGCATGTTAACCAGGATACTAATTGGGAAGTTCCCAGTTCGCCA
GAACCAGCCAATAAGGATGCACCCGGTCCACCAATGTGGAAGCCAAGCATTAACAATGGTACTGATCTTT
GGGAGTCCAATTTGAGAAACGGAGGTCAGCCGGCCGCACAGCAAGTTCCAAAGCCGTCGTGGGGTCATAC
ACCATCCTCTAACTTAGGTGGAACATGGGGTGAGGACGACGATGGCGCCGATAGTAGTAGTGTGTGGACT
GGAGGAGCTGTTAGCAACGCGGGATCCGGAGCTGCAGTGGGAGTAAACCAAGCCGGAGTTAATGTCGGTC
CAGGCGGTGTTGTTTCGTCTGGCGGACCTCAGTGGGGACAAGGTGTCGTTGGCGTCGGACTTGGATCAAC
TGGCGGAAATGGTTCCAGTAACATTACAGGCTCTTCGGGCGTTGCCACGGGAAGCAGTGGCAATTCAAGT
AATGCCGGAAATGGATGGGGCGATCCACGCGAGATTCGTCCACTGGGCGTCGGAGGATCGATGGACATCC
GTAACGTCGAGCACCGTGGAGGAAATGGATCAGGCGCCACATCCAGTGACCCGCGTGATATCCGTATGAT
TGACCCACGCGATCCAATCCGGGGCGACCCACGCGGCATTTCAGGACGCCTCAACGGTACGTCAGAGATG
TGGGGACACCACCCGCAGATGTCGCACAATCAACTGCAGGGAATTAATAAGATGGTCGGACAGAGCGTTG
CGACAGCTAGTACGAGCGTTGGCACGTCAGGATCCGGAATTGGACCAGGCGGACCGGGACCAAGCACGGT
TTCGGGAAACATTCCGACGCAATGGGGTCCAGCCCAGCCCGTTAGTGTCGGAGTTAGCGGACCGAAGGAT
ATGTCGAAGCAAATTAGCGGCTGGGAAGAGCCGTCGCCTCCCCCACAACGCCGTAGCATCCCAAATTATG
ACGACGGAACGTCCCTCTGGGGACAACAGACACGCGTCCCGGCCGCTAGTGGACATTGGAAGGATATGAC
AGACTCCATTGGACGCAGCAGCCACCTGATGCGCGGACAGAGTCAGACCGGCGGAATTGGCATTGCTGGA
GTTGGAAATAGCAATGTTCCAGTGGGAGCCAATCCAAGTAATCCTATAAGCAGTGTAGTTGGACCTCAAG
CCCGGATTCCATCTGTGGGCGGCGTACAACACAAACCAGACGGCGGCGCTATGTGGGTGCATTCCGGCAA
TGTAGGTGGCAGAAATAATGTTGCTGCTGTTACTACTTGGGGAGATGACACTCATAGCGTTAATGTCGGC
GCTCCCAGCAGTGGCAGTGTATCCAGCAACAATTGGGTTGATGACAAGTCCAACTCAACCTTGGCACAAA
ACTCTTGGAGCGACCCGGCCCCTGTTGGAGTTAGTTGGGGCAATAAGCAAAGCAAACCGCCAAGCAATAG
TGCTTCATCAGGTTGGAGCACTGCTGCGGGCGTGGTGGATGGGGTTGATCTAGGATCTGAGTGGAACACG
CACGGGGGGATTATTGGAAAATCTCAGCAACAACAAAAACTAGCGGGACTTAACGTGGGAATGGTGAACG
TAATTAACGCGGAGATCATTAAGCAAAGCAAGCAATACAGGATCCTTGTCGAGAACGGCTTTAAAAAGGA
AGATGTAGAGCGGGCATTAGTGATTGCTAATATGAACATCGAAGAGGCAGCCGATATGCTCCGTGCCAAC
TCATCCCTATCAATGGATGGTTGGCGTCGACATGATGAGTCCCTTGGATCTTATGCCGACCACAATAGTT
CAACAAGCAGCGGTGGATTTGCTGGTCGTTACCCGGTCAACAGTGGACAACCTTCAATGTCCTTTCCTCA
TAATAACCTTATGAATAACATGGGAGGTACCGCTGTTACTGGAGGTAACAACAATACAAACATGACAGCT
TTACAGGTGCAAAAGTATTTAAATCAAGGGCAACATGGTGTCGCTGTTGGACCGCAAGCCGTTGGTAATT
CTTCAGCAGTATCTGTCGGATTTGGTCAGAACACGTCTAACGCAGCAGTGGCAGGAGCAGCCTCTGCAAA
TATAGCAGCAAATACAAACAACCAACCGTCTGGTCAGCAAATTCGCATGCTAGGCCAGCAAATTCAGTTG
GCCATTCATAGTGGTTTCATATCTAGTCAGATATTGACTCAACCGCTAACTCAAACAACCCTTAACCTTT
TAAACCAACTTCTTAGCAATATTAAGCATCTCCAGGCTGCACAGCAATCCCTTACCCGCGGGGGAAATGT
CAATCCAATGGCAGTGAATGTGGCTATATCTAAATACAAGCAGCAAATCCAGAATTTACAGAACCAGATA
AGTGCACAACAGGCTGTGTATGTAAAACAGCAAAATATGCAACCAACTTCACAACAACAACAGCCCCAAC
AACAGCAACTTCCTTCTGTTCATCTAAGTAACTCAGGCAACGACTATTTAAGAGGTCACGATGCAATAAA
TAATTTGCAAAGCAACTTTTCTGAGCTCAATATTAATAAGCCAAGTGGATATCAAGGAGCGTCCAATCAA
CAATCCCGATTAAATCAGTGGAAGCTTCCAGTATTAGATAAGGAGATCAACTCTGACAGTACGGAATTTT
CTCGTGCCCCAGGTGCAACGAAACAAAATTTGACGGCCAACACAAGCAACATAAACTCTTTGGGTCTTCA
AAACGATAGTACATGGTCAACTGGACGCAGTATTGGTGACGGTTGGCCTGATCCCTCATCTGATAACGAG
AATAAAGACTGGTCTGTTGCTCAGCCAACTTCAGCAGCAACTGCTTACACTGATCTGCCTCCAGAGTTTG
AGCCAGGCAAGCCATGGAAGGGTTCACAGATCAAAAGCATAGAAGATGATCCCAGCATTACACCAGGAAG
CGTTGCTAGATCTCCATTGTCTATTAATTCGACGCCAAAAGATGCTGACATATTTGCCAATACCGGTAAA
AATTCACCGACTGATTTACCGCCACTAAGTTTATCGTCGTCTACATGGAGTTTTAATCCAAACCAAAATT
ATCCGAGTCACAGTTGGTCTGACAATAGTCAACAATGTACCGCCACTTCGGAGCTTTGGACAAGCCCGCT
AAATAAATCATCGTCTCGAGGTCCCCCGCCAGGATTGACTGCCAATTCAAATAAATCTGCAAATAGTAAT
GCGTCAACGCCAACAACTATTACCGGAGGTGCGAATGGATGGTTACAGCCTCGAAGTGGCGGTGTTCAAA
CCACAAACACTAATTGGACAGGTGGTAACACCACTTGGGGCTCCAGTTGGTTGCTTTTGAAAAATCTAAC
AGCACAGATTGATGGTCCTACTTTGCGTACACTGTGTATGCAGCATGGGCCCCTTGTCAGCTTTCACCCG
TATTTGAACCAAGGAATTGCCTTATGTAAATATACTACTCGTGAGGAGGCGAACAAGGCGCAAATGGCGT
TAAACAACTGTGTCCTCGCCAACACCACAATATTTGCTGAATCTCCCAGCGAGAACGAGGTGCAAAGCAT
TATGCAGCACTTACCACAAACTCCTTCCTCTACAAGCTCTAGTGGAACTAGTGGTGGCAACGTCGGAGGC
GTCGGCACTTCAGCCAATAATGCAAACAGTGGTTCTGCAGCTTGTCTGTCCGGAAACAATAGCGGCAACG
GAAACGGCAGCGCGAGCGGCGCCGGCAGCGGCAACAATGGCAACAGTAGCTGCAACAACAGTGCCGCCGG
GGGGGGCAGCAGCAGCAACAACACGATTACCACTGTAGCAAATTCGAATCTTGTTGGTTCTAGTGGCTCT
GTCTCAAATTCCTCTGGCGTTACTGCTAACTCTAGTACTGTTTCTGTAGTTAGTTGTACAGCGAGTGGGA
ATTCCATAAATGGGGCAGGTACTGCAAACAGTTCTGGTTCAAAGAGTAGTGCAAACAATTTAGCTAGCGG
CCAGTCTAGCGCTTCTAACTTAACTAATAGCACCAATTCAACATGGCGACAAACTAGCCAAAACCAAGCT
CTTCAAAGTCAAAGCAGGCCATCAGGCAGAGAAGCTGACTTTGATTATATATCTCTCGTTTATTCCATTG
TTGATGATTAATCTAGAGGGCCCGCGGTTCGAAGGTAAGCCTATCCCTAACCCTCTCCTCGGTCTCGATT
CTACGCGTACCGGTCATCATCACCATCACCATTGAGTTTAAACCCGCTGATCAGCCTCGACTGTGCCTTC
TAAGGCCTGAGCTCGCTGATCAGCCTCGATCGAGGATCCAGACATGATAAGATACATTGATGAGTTTGGA
CAAACCACAACTAGAATGCAGTGAAAAAAATGCTTTATTTGTGAAATTTGTGATGCTATTGCTTTATTTG
TAACCATTATAAGCTGCAATAAACAAGTTAACAACAACAATTGCATTCATTTTATGTTTCAGGTTCAGGG
GGAGGTGTGGGAGGTTTTTTAAAGCAAGTAAAACCTCTACAAATGTGGTATGGCTGATTATGATCAGTCG
ACCGATGCCCTTGAGAGCCTTCAACCCAGTCAGCTCCTTCCGGTGGGCGCGGGGCATGACTATCGTCGCC
GCACTTATGACTGTCTTCTTTATCATGCAACTCGTAGGACAGGTGCCGGCAGCGCTCTGGGTCATTTTCG
GCGAGGACCGCTTTCGCTGGAGCGCGACGATGATCGGCCTGTCGCTTGCGGTATTCGGAATCTTGCACGC
CCTCGCTCAAGCCTTCGTCACTGGTCCCGCCACCAAACGTTTCGGCGAGAAGCAGGCCATTATCGCCGGC
ATGGCGGCCGACGCGCTGGGCTACGTCTTGCTGGCGTTCGCGACGCGAGGCTGGATGGCCTTCCCCATTA
TGATTCTTCTCGCTTCCGGCGGCATCGGGATGCCCGCGTTGCAGGCCATGCTGTCCAGGCAGGTAGATGA
CGACCATCAGGGACAGCTTCAAGGATCGCTCGCGGCTCTTACCAGCCAGCAAAAGGCCAGGAACCGTAAA
AAGGCCGCGTTGCTGGCGTTTTTCCATAGGCTCCGCCCCCCTGACGAGCATCACAAAAATCGACGCTCAA
GTCAGAGGTGGCGAAACCCGACAGGACTATAAAGATACCAGGCGTTTCCCCCTGGAAGCTCCCTCGTGCG
CTCTCCTGTTCCGACCCTGCCGCTTACCGGATACCTGTCCGCCTTTCTCCCTTCGGGAAGCGTGGCGCTT
TCTCAATGCTCACGCTGTAGGTATCTCAGTTCGGTGTAGGTCGTTCGCTCCAAGCTGGGCTGTGTGCACG
AACCCCCCGTTCAGCCCGACCGCTGCGCCTTATCCGGTAACTATCGTCTTGAGTCCAACCCGGTAAGACA
CGACTTATCGCCACTGGCAGCAGCCACTGGTAACAGGATTAGCAGAGCGAGGTATGTAGGCGGTGCTACA
GAGTTCTTGAAGTGGTGGCCTAACTACGGCTACACTAGAAGGACAGTATTTGGTATCTGCGCTCTGCTGA
AGCCAGTTACCTTCGGAAAAAGAGTTGGTAGCTCTTGATCCGGCAAACAAACCACCGCTGGTAGCGGTGG
TTTTTTTGTTTGCAAGCAGCAGATTACGCGCAGAAAAAAAGGATCTCAAGAAGATCCTTTGATCTTTTCT
ACGGGGTCTGACGCTCAGTGGAACGAAAACTCACGTTAAGGGATTTTGGTCATGAGATTATCAAAAAGGA
TCTTCACCTAGATCCTTTTAAATTAAAAATGAAGTTTTAAATCAATCTAAAGTATATATGAGTAAACTTG
GTCTGACAGTTACCAATGCTTAATCAGTGAGGCACCTATCTCAGCGATCTGTCTATTTCGTTCATCCATA
GTTGCCTGACTCCCCGTCGTGTAGATAACTACGATACGGGAGGGCTTACCATCTGGCCCCAGTGCTGCAA
TGATACCGCGAGACCCACGCTCACCGGCTCCAGATTTATCAGCAATAAACCAGCCAGCCGGAAGGGCCGA
GCGCAGAAGTGGTCCTGCAACTTTATCCGCCTCCATCCAGTCTATTAATTGTTGCCGGGAAGCTAGAGTA
AGTAGTTCGCCAGTTAATAGTTTGCGCAACGTTGTTGCCATTGCTGCAGGCATCGTGGTGTCACGCTCGT
CGTTTGGTATGGCTTCATTCAGCTCCGGTTCCCAACGATCAAGGCGAGTTACATGATCCCCCATGTTGTG
CAAAAAAGCGGTTAGCTCCTTCGGTCCTCCGATCGTTGTCAGAAGTAAGTTGGCCGCAGTGTTATCACTC
ATGGTTATGGCAGCACTGCATAATTCTCTTACTGTCATGCCATCCGTAAGATGCTTTTCTGTGACTGGTG
AGTACTCAACCAAGTCATTCTGAGAATAGTGTATGCGGCGACCGAGTTGCTCTTGCCCGGCGTCAACACG
GGATAATACCGCGCCACATAGCAGAACTTTAAAAGTGCTCATCATTGGAAAACGTTCTTCGGGGCGAAAA
CTCTCAAGGATCTTACCGCTGTTGAGATCCAGTTCGATGTAACCCACTCGTGCACCCAACTGATCTTCAG
CATCTTTTACTTTCACCAGCGTTTCTGGGTGAGCAAAAACAGGAAGGCAAAATGCCGCAAAAAAGGGAAT
AAGGGCGACACGGAAATGTTGAATACTCATACTCTTCCTTTTTCAATATTATTGAAGCATTTATCAGGGT
TATTGTCTCATGAGCGGATACATATTTGAATGTATTTAGAAAAATAAACAAATAGGGGTTCCGCGCACAT
TTCCCCGAAAAGTGCCACCTGACGTCTAAGAAACCATTATTATCATGACATTAACCTATAAAAATAGGCG
TATCACGAGGCCCTTTCGT
Features (pLannotate 1.2.2; 10 found; start..end, strand, type, name):
     56..2568    +  promoter       Ac5 promoter: Drosophila melanogaster actin 5C promoter
   2588..3304    +  CDS            EGFP: EGFP is a basic (constitutively fluorescent) green fluorescent protein published in 1996, derived from Aequorea victoria. It is reported to be a rapidly-maturing weak dimer with moderate acid sensitivity.
   3347..7498    +  CDS            gw: GAWKY_DROME - Also known as GW182 From Drosophila melanogaster (Fruit fly).
   7524..7565    +  CDS            V5 tag: epitope tag from simian virus 5
   7665..7799    -  polyA_signal   SV40 poly(A) signal: SV40 polyadenylation signal
   7822..7906    -  CDS            large T antigen (fragment): large T antigen from SV40 (simian virus 40)
   7907..8377    +  CDS            TcR (fragment): tetracycline efflux protein; tet; confers resistance to tetracycline
   8421..9009    -  rep_origin     ori: high-copy-number ColE1/pMB1/pBR322/pUC origin of replication
   9180..10040   -  CDS            AmpR: β-lactamase; bla; confers resistance to ampicillin, carbenicillin, and related antibiotics
  10041..10145   -  promoter       AmpR promoter: bla
