[The description below was written by a language model from this plasmid's Addgene catalogue record and pLannotate feature annotations shown in this document.]
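Description:
pAc5.1B-EGFP-DmGW182-V958PQ959P-dsRNAres_L is an insect-cell expression plasmid of about 10.2 kb. The catalogue lists the backbone as unknown, but the name and the annotated parts point to a pAc5.1-type vector. It is propagated in E. coli through a ColE1/pUC-family origin and selected with ampicillin via the β-lactamase gene and its own promoter. The catalogue describes it as low copy, although the annotated origin is of a type usually considered high copy. Short fragments annotated as tetracycline-resistance and SV40 large T antigen sequence appear to be non-functional backbone remnants.

The expression cassette is driven by the constitutive Drosophila melanogaster actin 5C (Ac5) promoter. Downstream lies an EGFP coding sequence followed by the D. melanogaster gw (GW182) open reading frame, an arrangement consistent with an N-terminally EGFP-tagged GW182 fusion. A V5 epitope sequence and an SV40 polyadenylation signal follow the insert, but the record does not state whether the V5 tag is translated in frame with GW182.

As the name indicates, the insert carries the V958P and Q959P substitutions and is designated dsRNA-resistant. The usual purpose of such a version is that the transgene escapes RNAi directed against the endogenous transcript, although the record does not spell this out. The depositor also notes two additional non-silent changes (V704A, N799S) and one silent change relative to the reference transcript. The associated study concerns PABPC1-binding sites in GW182 proteins and their role in miRNA-mediated silencing, so the construct is probably meant for complementation assays in Drosophila cells depleted of endogenous GW182. The depositor sequence may be theoretical rather than fully verified.
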