Addgene plasmid #146842: pAc5.1B-EGFP-DmGW182-V958PQ959P-dsRNAres_L
Purpose: Insect Expression of DmGW182-V958PQ959P-dsRNAres
Depositing lab: Elisa Izaurralde. Depositing organization: Max Planck Institute for Developmental Biology. Publication: Two PABPC1-binding sites in GW182 proteins promote miRNA-mediated gene silencing. Huntzinger E, Braun JE, Heimstädt S, Zekri L, Izaurralde E. EMBO J. 2010 Dec 15;29(24):4146-60. doi: 10.1038/emboj.2010.274 PubMed 21063388.
Backbone
  Vector backbone: Unknown
  Vector type: Insect Expression
Growth in bacteria
  Bacterial resistance: Ampicillin, 100 μg/mL
  Growth temperature: 37°C
  Growth strain: DH5alpha
  Copy number: Low Copy
Gene/Insert
  Gene/Insert name: DmGW182-V958PQ959P-dsRNAres
  Species: D. melanogaster (fly)
  Mutation: Two non silent mutations V704A and N799S and one silent mutation G2295A compared to the sequence given by NM_166780 varA
  Entrez Gene: gw (a.k.a. Dmel_CG31992, CG11484, CG31992, CG9905, Dmel\CG31992, GQ182, GW, GW182, Gw, Gw182, anon-EST:Posey205, dGW182, gw182)
  Cloning method: Unknown
Terms and licenses: Academic/Nonprofit Terms; Industry Terms: Not Available to Industry
Depositor comments: Plasmids from this collection were made available to the research community and donated after the lab closed. Please note that the sequence provided by the depositing laboratory may be theoretical/predicted or based on Sanger sequencing results. There may be discrepancies between sequencing results obtained by Addgene and the depositor sequence. If an Addgene verified sequence is not available, please contact before placing your order to request that our lab fully sequence the plasmid.
How to cite: pAc5.1B-EGFP-DmGW182-V958PQ959P-dsRNAres_L was a gift from Elisa Izaurralde (Addgene plasmid # 146842 ; http://n2t.net/addgene:146842 ; RRID:Addgene_146842)
